>Addgene plasmid #77374 | STK31 gRNA (BRDN0001144860) | addgene full sequence | sequence record 187638 | Addgene Assembled Sequence
CCCGGGTGCAAAGATGGATAAAGTTTTAAACAGAGAGGAATCTTTGCAGCTAATGGACCTTCTAGGTCTT
GAAAGGAGTGGGAATTGGCTCCGGTGCCCGTCAGTGGGCAGAGCGCACATCGCCCACAGTCCCCGAGAAG
TTGGGGGGAGGGGTCGGCAATTGATCCGGTGCCTAGAGAAGGTGGCGCGGGGTAAACTGGGAAAGTGATG
TCGTGTACTGGCTCCGCCTTTTTCCCGAGGGTGGGGGAGAACCGTATATAAGTGCAGTAGTCGCCGTGAA
CGTTCTTTTTCGCAACGGGTTTGCCGCCAGAACACAGGTAAGTGCCGTGTGTGGTTCCCGCGGGCCTGGC
CTCTTTACGGGTTATGGCCCTTGCGTGCCTTGAATTACTTCCACCTGGCTGCAGTACGTGATTCTTGATC
CCGAGCTTCGGGTTGGAAGTGGGTGGGAGAGTTCGAGGCCTTGCGCTTAAGGAGCCCCTTCGCCTCGTGC
TTGAGTTGAGGCCTGGCCTGGGCGCTGGGGCCGCCGCGTGCGAATCTGGTGGCACCTTCGCGCCTGTCTC
GCTGCTTTCGATAAGTCTCTAGCCATTTAAAATTTTTGATGACCTGCTGCGACGCTTTTTTTCTGGCAAG
ATAGTCTTGTAAATGCGGGCCAAGATCTGCACACTGGTATTTCGGTTTTTGGGGCCGCGGGCGGCGACGG
GGCCCGTGCGTCCCAGCGCACATGTTCGGCGAGGCGGGGCCTGCGAGCGCGGCCACCGAGAATCGGACGG
GGGTAGTCTCAAGCTGGCCGGCCTGCTCTGGTGCCTGGCCTCGCGCCGCCGTGTATCGCCCCGCCCTGGG
CGGCAAGGCTGGCCCGGTCGGCACCAGTTGCGTGAGCGGAAAGATGGCCGCTTCCCGGCCCTGCTGCAGG
GAGCTCAAAATGGAGGACGCGGCGCTCGGGAGAGCGGGCGGGTGAGTCACCCACACAAAGGAAAAGGGCC
TTTCCGTCCTCAGCCGTCGCTTCATGTGACTCCACGGAGTACCGGGCGCCGTCCAGGCACCTCGATTAGT
TCTCGAGCTTTTGGAGTACGTCGTCTTTAGGTTGGGGGGAGGGGTTTTATGCGATGGAGTTTCCCCACAC
TGAGTGGGTGGAGACTGAAGTTAGGCCAGCTTGGCACTTGATGTAATTCTCCTTGGAATTTGCCCTTTTT
GAGTTTGGATCTTGGTTCATTCTCAAGCCTCAGACAGTGGTTCAAAGTTTTTTTCTTCCATTTCAGGTGT
CGTGACGTACGGCCACCATGACCGAGTACAAGCCCACGGTGCGCCTCGCCACCCGCGACGACGTCCCCAG
GGCCGTACGCACCCTCGCCGCCGCGTTCGCCGACTACCCCGCCACGCGCCACACCGTCGATCCGGACCGC
CACATCGAGCGGGTCACCGAGCTGCAAGAACTCTTCCTCACGCGCGTCGGGCTCGACATCGGCAAGGTGT
GGGTCGCGGACGACGGCGCCGCCGTGGCGGTCTGGACCACGCCGGAGAGCGTCGAAGCGGGGGCGGTGTT
CGCCGAGATCGGCCCGCGCATGGCCGAGTTGAGCGGTTCCCGGCTGGCCGCGCAGCAACAGATGGAAGGC
CTCCTGGCGCCGCACCGGCCCAAGGAGCCCGCGTGGTTCCTGGCCACCGTCGGAGTCTCGCCCGACCACC
AGGGCAAGGGTCTGGGCAGCGCCGTCGTGCTCCCCGGAGTGGAGGCGGCCGAGCGCGCCGGGGTGCCCGC
CTTCCTGGAGACCTCCGCGCCCCGCAACCTCCCCTTCTACGAGCGGCTCGGCTTCACCGTCACCGCCGAC
GTCGAGGTGCCCGAAGGACCGCGCACCTGGTGCATGACCCGCAAGCCCGGTGCCTGAACGCGTTAAGTCG
ACAATCAACCTCTGGATTACAAAATTTGTGAAAGATTGACTGGTATTCTTAACTATGTTGCTCCTTTTAC
GCTATGTGGATACGCTGCTTTAATGCCTTTGTATCATGCTATTGCTTCCCGTATGGCTTTCATTTTCTCC
TCCTTGTATAAATCCTGGTTGCTGTCTCTTTATGAGGAGTTGTGGCCCGTTGTCAGGCAACGTGGCGTGG
TGTGCACTGTGTTTGCTGACGCAACCCCCACTGGTTGGGGCATTGCCACCACCTGTCAGCTCCTTTCCGG
GACTTTCGCTTTCCCCCTCCCTATTGCCACGGCGGAACTCATCGCCGCCTGCCTTGCCCGCTGCTGGACA
GGGGCTCGGCTGTTGGGCACTGACAATTCCGTGGTGTTGTCGGGGAAATCATCGTCCTTTCCTTGGCTGC
TCGCCTGTGTTGCCACCTGGATTCTGCGCGGGACGTCCTTCTGCTACGTCCCTTCGGCCCTCAATCCAGC
GGACCTTCCTTCCCGCGGCCTGCTGCCGGCTCTGCGGCCTCTTCCGCGTCTTCGCCTTCGCCCTCAGACG
AGTCGGATCTCCCTTTGGGCCGCCTCCCCGCGTCGACTTTAAGACCAATGACTTACAAGGCAGCTGTAGA
TCTTAGCCACTTTTTAAAAGAAAAGGGGGGACTGGAAGGGCTAATTCACTCCCAACGAAGACAAGATCTG
CTTTTTGCTTGTACTGGGTCTCTCTGGTTAGACCAGATCTGAGCCTGGGAGCTCTCTGGCTAACTAGGGA
ACCCACTGCTTAAGCCTCAATAAAGCTTGCCTTGAGTGCTTCAAGTAGTGTGTGCCCGTCTGTTGTGTGA
CTCTGGTAACTAGAGATCCCTCAGACCCTTTTAGTCAGTGTGGAAAATCTCTAGCAGTACGTATAGTAGT
TCATGTCATCTTATTATTCAGTATTTATAACTTGCAAAGAAATGAATATCAGAGAGTGAGAGGAACTTGT
TTATTGCAGCTTATAATGGTTACAAATAAAGCAATAGCATCACAAATTTCACAAATAAAGCATTTTTTTC
ACTGCATTCTAGTTGTGGTTTGTCCAAACTCATCAATGTATCTTATCATGTCTGGCTCTAGCTATCCCGC
CCCTAACTCCGCCCATCCCGCCCCTAACTCCGCCCAGTTCCGCCCATTCTCCGCCCCATGGCTGACTAAT
TTTTTTTATTTATGCAGAGGCCGAGGCCGCCTCGGCCTCTGAGCTATTCCAGAAGTAGTGAGGAGGCTTT
TTTGGAGGCCTAGGGACGTACCCAATTCGCCCTATAGTGAGTCGTATTACGCGCGCTCACTGGCCGTCGT
TTTACAACGTCGTGACTGGGAAAACCCTGGCGTTACCCAACTTAATCGCCTTGCAGCACATCCCCCTTTC
GCCAGCTGGCGTAATAGCGAAGAGGCCCGCACCGATCGCCCTTCCCAACAGTTGCGCAGCCTGAATGGCG
AATGGG
[124 nt withheld, positions 3367-3490]
C
[91 nt withheld, positions 3492-3582]
A
[49 nt withheld, positions 3584-3632]
CCTTTGACGTTGGAGTCCACGTTCTTT
[37 nt withheld, positions 3660-3696]
ACCCTATCTCGGTCTATTCTTTTGATTTATAAGGGATTTTGCCGATTTCGGCCTATTGGTTAAAAAATGA
GCTGATTTAACAAAAATTTAACGCGAATTTTAACAAAATATTAACGCTTACAATTTAGGTGGCACTTTTC
GGGGAAATGTGCGCGGAACCCCTATTTGTTTATTTTTCTAAATACATTCAAATATGTATCCGCTCATGAG
ACAATAACCCTGATAAATGCTTCAATAATATTGAAAAAGGAAGAGTATGAGTATTCAACATTTCCGTGTC
GCCCTTATTCCCTTTTTTGCGGCATTTTGCCTTCCTGTTTTTGCTCACCCAGAAACGCTGGTGAAAGTAA
AAGATGCTGAAGATCAGTTGGGTGCACGAGTGGGTTACATCGAACTGGATCTCAACAGCGGTAAGATCCT
TGAGAGTTTTCGCCCCGAAGAACGTTTTCCAATGATGAGCACTTTTAAAGTTCTGCTATGTGGCGCGGTA
TTATCCCGTATTGACGCCGGGCAAGAGCAACTCGGTCGCCGCATACACTATTCTCAGAATGACTTGGTTG
AGTACTCACCAGTCACAGAAAAGCATCTTACGGATGGCATGACAGTAAGAGAATTATGCAGTGCTGCCAT
AACCATGAGTGATAACACTGCGGCCAACTTACTTCTGACAACGATCGGAGGACCGAAGGAGCTAACCGCT
TTTTTGCACAACATGGGGGATCATGTAACTCGCCTTGATCGTTGGGAACCGGAGCTGAATGAAGCCATAC
CAAACGACGAGCGTGACACCACGATGCCTGTAGCAATGGCAACAACGTTGCGCAAACTATTAACTGGCGA
ACTACTTACTCTAGCTTCCCGGCAACAATTAATAGACTGGATGGAGGCGGATAAAGTTGCAGGACCACTT
CTGCGCTCGGCCCTTCCGGCTGGCTGGTTTATTGCTGATAAATCTGGAGCCGGTGAGCGTGGGTCTCGCG
GTATCATTGCAGCACTGGGGCCAGATGGTAAGCCCTCCCGTATCGTAGTTATCTACACGACGGGGAGTCA
GGCAACTATGGATGAACGAAATAGACAGATCGCTGAGATAGGTGCCTCACTGATTAAGCATTGGTAACTG
TCAGACCAAGTTTACTCATATATACTTTAGATTGATTTAAAACTTCATTTTTAATTTAAAAGGATCTAGG
TGAAGATCCTTTTTGATAATCTCATGACCAAAATCCCTTAACGTGAGTTTTCGTTCCACTGAGCGTCAGA
CCCCGTAGAAAAGATCAAAGGATCTTCTTGAGATCCTTTTTTTCTGCGCGTAATCTGCTGCTTGCAAACA
AAAAAACCACCGCTACCAGCGGTGGTTTGTTTGCCGGATCAAGAGCTACCAACTCTTTTTCCGAAGGTAA
CTGGCTTCAGCAGAGCGCAGATACCAAATACTGTTCTTCTAGTGTAGCCGTAGTTAGGCCACCACTTCAA
GAACTCTGTAGCACCGCCTACATACCTCGCTCTGCTAATCCTGTTACCAGTGGCTGCTGCCAGTGGCGAT
AAGTCGTGTCTTACCGGGTTGGACTCAAGACGATAGTTACCGGATAAGGCGCAGCGGTCGGGCTGAACGG
GGGGTTCGTGCACACAGCCCAGCTTGGAGCGAACGACCTACACCGAACTGAGATACCTACAGCGTGAGCT
ATGAGAAAGCGCCACGCTTCCCGAAGGGAGAAAGGCGGACAGGTATCCGGTAAGCGGCAGGGTCGGAACA
GGAGAGCGCACGAGGGAGCTTCCAGGGGGAAACGCCTGGTATCTTTATAGTCCTGTCGGGTTTCGCCACC
TCTGACTTGAGCGTCGATTTTTGTGATGCTCGTCAGGGGGGCGGAGCCTATGGAAAAACGCCAGCAACGC
GGCCTTTTTACGGTTCCTGGCCTTTTGCTGGCCTTTTGCTCACATGTTCTTTCCTGCGTTATCCCCTGAT
TCTGTGGATAACCGTATTACCGCCTTTGAGTGAGCTGATACCGCTCGCCGCAGCCGAACGACCGAGCGCA
GCGAGTCAGTGAGCGAGGAAGCGGAAGAGCGCCCAATACGCAAACCGCCTCTCCCCGCGCGTTGGCCGAT
TCATTAATGCAGCTGGCACGACAGGTTTCCCGACTGGAAAGCGGGCAGTGAGCGCAACGCAATTAATGTG
AGTTAGCTCACTCATTAGGCACCCCAGGCTTTACACTTTATGCTTCCGGCTCGTATGTTGTGTGGAATTG
TGAGCGGATAACAATTTCACACAGGAAACAGCTATGACCATGATTACGCCAAGCGCGCAATTAACCCTCA
CTAAAGGGAACAAAAGCTGGAGCTGCAAGCTTAATGTAGTCTTATGCAATACTCTTGTAGTCTTGCAACA
TGGTAACGATGAGTTAGCAACATGCCTTACAAGGAGAGAAAAAGCACCGTGCATGCCGATTGGTGGAAGT
AAGGTGGTACGATCGTGCCTTATTAGGAAGGCAACAGACGGGTCTGACATGGATTGGACGAACCACTGAA
TTGCCGCATTGCAGAGATATTGTATTTAAGTGCCTAGCTCGATACATAAACGGGTCTCTCTGGTTAGACC
AGATCTGAGCCTGGGAGCTCTCTGGCTAACTAGGGAACCCACTGCTTAAGCCTCAATAAAGCTTGCCTTG
AGTGCTTCAAGTAGTGTGTGCCCGTCTGTTGTGTGACTCTGGTAACTAGAGATCCCTCAGACCCTTTTAG
TCAGTGTGGAAAATCTCTAGCAGTGGCGCCCGAACAGGGACTTGAAAGCGAAAGGGAAACCAGAGGAGCT
CTCTCGACGCAGGACTCGGCTTGCTGAAGCGCGCACGGCAAGAGGCGAGGGGCGGCGACTGGTGAGTACG
CCAAAAATTTTGACTAGCGGAGGCTAGAAGGAGAGAGATGGGTGCGAGAGCGTCAGTATTAAGCGGGGGA
GAATTAGATCGCGATGGGAAAAAATTCGGTTAAGGCCAGGGGGAAAGAAAAAATATAAATTAAAACATAT
AGTATGGGCAAGCAGGGAGCTAGAACGATTCGCAGTTAATCCTGGCCTGTTAGAAACATCAGAAGGCTGT
AGACAAATACTGGGACAGCTACAACCATCCCTTCAGACAGGATCAGAAGAACTTAGATCATTATATAATA
CAGTAGCAACCCTCTATTGTGTGCATCAAAGGATAGAGATAAAAGACACCAAGGAAGCTTTAGACAAGAT
AGAGGAAGAGCAAAACAAAAGTAAGACCACCGCACAGCAAGCGGCCGCTGATCTTCAGACCTGGAGGAGG
AGATATGAGGGACAATTGGAGAAGTGAATTATATAAATATAAAGTAGTAAAAATTGAACCATTAGGAGTA
GCACCCACCAAGGCAAAGAGAAGAGTGGTGCAGAGAGAAAAAAGAGCAGTGGGAATAGGAGCTTTGTTCC
TTGGGTTCTTGGGAGCAGCAGGAAGCACTATGGGCGCAGCGTCAATGACGCTGACGGTACAGGCCAGACA
ATTATTGTCTGGTATAGTGCAGCAGCAGAACAATTTGCTGAGGGCTATTGAGGCGCAACAGCATCTGTTG
CAACTCACAGTCTGGGGCATCAAGCAGCTCCAGGCAAGAATCCTGGCTGTGGAAAGATACCTAAAGGATC
AACAGCTCCTGGGGATTTGGGGTTGCTCTGGAAAACTCATTTGCACCACTGCTGTGCCTTGGAATGCTAG
TTGGAGTAATAAATCTCTGGAACAGATTTGGAATCACACGACCTGGATGGAGTGGGACAGAGAAATTAAC
AATTACACAAGCTTAATACACTCCTTAATTGAAGAATCGCAAAACCAGCAAGAAAAGAATGAACAAGAAT
TATTGGAATTAGATAAATGGGCAAGTTTGTGGAATTGGTTTAACATAACAAATTGGCTGTGGTATATAAA
ATTATTCATAATGATAGTAGGAGGCTTGGTAGGTTTAAGAATAGTTTTTGCTGTACTTTCTATAGTGAAT
AGAGTTAGGCAGGGATATTCACCATTATCGTTTCAGACCCACCTCCCAACCCCGAGGGGACCCAGAGAGG
GCCTATTTCCCATGATTCCTTCATATTTGCATATACGATACAAGGCTGTTAGAGAGATAATTAGAATTAA
TTTGACTGTAAACACAAAGATATTAGTACAAAATACGTGACGTAGAAAGTAATAATTTCTTGGGTAGTTT
GCAGTTTTAAAATTATGTTTTAAAATGGACTATCATATGCTTACCGTAACTTGAAAGTATTTCGATTTCT
TGGCTTTATATATCTTGTGGAAAGGACGAAACACCGGTGACTTGCCTGATCAAACTGTTTTAGAGCTAGA
AATAGCAAGTTAAAATAAGGCTAGTCCGTTATCAACTTGAAAAAGTGGCACCGAGTCGGTGCTTTTTTAA
GCTTGGCGTAACTAGATCTTGAGACAAATGGCAGTATTCATCCACAATTTTAAAAGAAAAGGGGGGATTG
GGGGGTACAGTGCAGGGGAAAGAATAGTAGACATAATAGCAACAGACATACAAACTAAAGAATTACAAAA
ACAAATTACAAAAATTCAAAATTTTCGGGTTTATTACAGGGACAGCAGAGATCCACTTTGGCGCCGGCTC
GAGGGGG
Features (pLannotate 1.2.2; 29 found; start..end, strand, type, name):
     14..80      +  CDS            small t antigen (fragment): SV40 (simian virus 40) small t antigen
    106..317     +  promoter       EF-1α core promoter: core promoter for human elongation factor EF-1α
    318..1256    +  intron         EF-1α intron A: intron upstream of the start codon of human EF-1α
   1278..1877    +  CDS            PuroR (fragment): puromycin N-acetyltransferase; pac from Streptomyces; confers resistance to puromycin
   1893..2481    +  misc_feature   WPRE: woodchuck hepatitis virus posttranscriptional regulatory element
   2532..2551    +  misc_feature   cPPT/CTS (fragment): central polypurine tract and central termination sequence of HIV-1
   2553..2786    +  LTR            3' LTR (ΔU3): self-inactivating 3' long terminal repeat (LTR) from HIV-1
   2864..2985    +  polyA_signal   SV40 poly(A) signal: SV40 polyadenylation signal
   3025..3160    +  rep_origin     SV40 ori: SV40 origin of replication
   3181..3199    -  promoter       T7 promoter: promoter for bacteriophage T7 RNA polymerase
   3207..3362    +  CDS            lacZα (fragment): LacZα fragment of β-galactosidase; lacZ fragment
   3367..3795    +  rep_origin     f1 ori (sequence partly withheld): f1 bacteriophage origin of replication; arrow indicates direction of (+) strand synthesis
   3848..3952    +  promoter       AmpR promoter: bla
   3953..4813    +  CDS            AmpR: β-lactamase; bla; confers resistance to ampicillin, carbenicillin, and related antibiotics
   4984..5572    +  rep_origin     ori: high-copy-number ColE1/pMB1/pBR322/pUC origin of replication
   5755..5847    +  CDS            lacI (fragment): lac repressor; lacI; The lac repressor binds to the lac operator to inhibit transcription in E. coli. This inhibition can be relieved by adding lactose or isopropyl-β-D-thiogalactopyranoside (IPTG).
   5860..5881    +  protein_bind   CAP binding site: CAP binding activates transcription in the presence of cAMP. E. coli catabolite activator protein
   5896..5926    +  promoter       lac promoter: promoter for the E. coli lac operon
   5934..5950    +  protein_bind   lac operator: The lac repressor binds to the lac operator to inhibit transcription in E. coli. This inhibition can be relieved by adding lactose or isopropyl-β-D-thiogalactopyranoside (IPTG). lac repressor encoded by lacI
   5995..6013    +  promoter       T3 promoter: promoter for bacteriophage T3 RNA polymerase
   6041..6267    +  promoter       RSV promoter: Rous sarcoma virus enhancer/promoter
   6268..6448    +  LTR            5' LTR (truncated): truncated 5' long terminal repeat (LTR) from HIV-1
   6495..6620    +  misc_feature   HIV-1 Ψ: packaging signal of human immunodeficiency virus type 1
   6604..6967    +  CDS            HIV-1 gag (fragment): gag protein from human immunodeficiency virus 1; gag
   7113..7346    +  misc_feature   RRE: The Rev response element (RRE) of HIV-1 allows for Rev-dependent mRNA export from the nucleus to the cytoplasm.
   7723..7749    +  CDS            Rev (fragment): human immunodeficiency virus 1 (HIV-1) Rev protein; rev; enhances nuclear export of unspliced and incompletely spliced viral mRNAs
   7753..7993    +  promoter       U6 promoter: RNA polymerase III promoter for human U6 snRNA
   8023..8098    +  misc_RNA       gRNA scaffold: guide RNA scaffold for the Streptococcus pyogenes CRISPR/Cas9 system
   8154..8271    +  misc_feature   cPPT/CTS: central polypurine tract and central termination sequence of HIV-1
