[The description below was written by a language model from this plasmid's Addgene catalogue record and pLannotate feature annotations shown in this document.]
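Description:
STK31 gRNA (BRDN0001144860) is a third-generation lentiviral guide RNA plasmid built on the lentiGuide-Puro backbone and designed to target human STK31 (also known as TDRD8 or SGK396), a serine/threonine kinase gene. It is propagated in E. coli as a high-copy plasmid through a ColE1/pUC-type origin with ampicillin selection from the β-lactamase gene. An f1 origin, an SV40 origin and remnants of a lac/T7/T3 cloning region are also annotated in the 8.3 kb assembled sequence.

The transfer cassette begins with an RSV promoter fused to a truncated HIV-1 5' LTR, which makes genomic RNA production Tat-independent. It is followed by the Ψ packaging signal with a partial gag sequence, and by the Rev response element for nuclear export of the unspliced viral RNA. Downstream, a human U6 RNA polymerase III promoter drives the STK31-specific spacer joined to the Streptococcus pyogenes Cas9 guide scaffold. A central polypurine tract follows, which aids nuclear import of the viral DNA. A separate EF-1α core promoter with its intron A expresses puromycin N-acetyltransferase for selecting transduced mammalian cells, and a WPRE enhances transcript expression. A self-inactivating ΔU3 3' LTR and an SV40 polyadenylation signal close the unit.

The plasmid does not encode Cas9, so it must be paired with a separate Cas9 lentivector or used in cells that already express the nuclease. The guide was designed against several STK31 reference transcripts and is an individual clone associated with a human kinome gRNA library. It is typically used for CRISPR knockout of STK31 after lentiviral delivery.
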