Addgene plasmid #77374: STK31 gRNA (BRDN0001144860)
Purpose: 3rd generation lentiviral gRNA plasmid targeting human STK31
Depositing lab: John Doench & David Root. Depositing organization: Broad Institute. Publication: Optimized sgRNA design to maximize activity and minimize off-target effects of CRISPR-Cas9. Doench JG, Fusi N, Sullender M, Hegde M, Vaimberg EW, Donovan KF, Smith I, Tothova Z, Wilen C, Orchard R, Virgin HW, Listgarten J, Root DE. Nat Biotechnol. 2016 Jan 18. doi: 10.1038/nbt.3437. PubMed 26780180.
Backbone
  Vector backbone: lentiGuide-Puro
  Backbone manufacturer: Zhang Lab (Addgene plasmid # 52963)
  Vector type: Mammalian Expression, Lentiviral, CRISPR
  Selectable markers: Puromycin
Growth in bacteria
  Bacterial resistance: Ampicillin, 100 μg/mL
  Growth temperature: 37°C
  Growth strain: DH5alpha
  Copy number: High Copy
Gene/Insert
  Gene/Insert name: STK31 (alt names: STK31; NM_001260504.1)
  gRNA/shRNA sequence: GTGACTTGCCTGATCAAACT
  Species: H. sapiens (human)
  Entrez Gene: STK31 (a.k.a. TDRD8, SGK396, FLJ16102)
  Promoter: hU6
  Cloning method: Unknown
  Sequencing primers: 5′ U6-F; 3′ pS2-R
Terms and licenses: Academic/Nonprofit Terms; Industry Terms: Not Available to Industry
Depositor comments: The gRNA was designed to target the following Genbank reference sequence(s): NM_001260504.1,NM_001260505.1,NM_031414.4,NM_032944.3. Note that this plasmid does NOT contain Cas9. It should be used in conjunction with lentiCas9-Blast (Addgene #52962) or otherwise with cell lines already expressing Cas9. Browse the full kinome gRNA library at http://www.addgene.org/pooled-library/broadgpp-human-kinome/ or visit http://www.broadinstitute.org/rnai/public/ for detailed protocols and information.
How to cite: STK31 gRNA (BRDN0001144860) was a gift from John Doench & David Root (Addgene plasmid # 77374 ; http://n2t.net/addgene:77374 ; RRID:Addgene_77374)
