>Addgene plasmid #77374 | STK31 gRNA (BRDN0001144860) | depositor partial sequence | sequence record 144834 | Target Sequence
GTGACTTGCCTGATCAAACT
