>Addgene plasmid #77374 | STK31 gRNA (BRDN0001144860) | addgene partial sequence | sequence record 187637 | hU6-F
TAGAAAGTAATAATTTCTTGGGTAGTTTGCAGTTTTAAAATTATGTTTTAAAATGGACTATCATATGCTT
ACCGTAACTTGAAAGTATTTCGATTTCTTGGCTTTATATATCTTGTGGAAAGGACGAAACACCGGTGACT
TGCCTGATCAAACTGTTTTAGAGCTAGAAATAGCAAGTTAAAATAAGGCTAGTCCGTTATCAACTTGAAA
AAGTGGCACCGAGTCGGTGCTTTTTTAAGCTTGGCGTAACTAGATCTTGAGACAAATGGCAGTATTCATC
CACAATTTTAAAAGAAAAGGGGGGATTGGGGGGTACAGTGCAGGGGAAAGAATAGTAGACATAATAGCAA
CAGACATACAAACTAAAGAATTACAAAAACAAATTACAAAAATTCAAAATTTTCGGGTTTATTACAGGGA
CAGCAGAGATCCACTTTGGCGCCGGCTCGAGGGGGCCCGGGTGCAAAGATGGATAAAGTTTTAAACAGAG
AGGAATCTTTGCAGCTAATGGACCTTCTAGGTCTTGAAAGGAGTGGGAATTGGCTCCGGTGCCCGTCAGT
GGGCAGAGCG
